>Addgene plasmid #13710 | cmv hTid Short H121Q | addgene partial sequence | sequence record 39853 | Bglob-intron-F 5'-ctggtcatcatcctgccttt-3'
TTGAGATGAGGATAAAATACTCTGAGTCCAAACCGGGCCCCTCTGCTAACCATGTTCATGCCTTCTTCTC
TTTCCTACAGCTCCTGGGCAACGTGCTGGTTGTTGTGCTGTCTCATCATTTTGGCAAAGAATTCCTCGAC
GGATCAAACTTAAGCTTGGTACCGAGCTCGGATCCTCGAGGAATTCGCGGCCGCAGAGTCCCCGGGCCAA
GATGGCTGCGCGGTGCTCCACACGCTGGTTGCTGGTGGTTGTGGGGACCCCGCGGCTGCCGGCTATATCG
GGTAGAGGGGCCCGGCCGCCCAGGGAGGGCGTGGTGGGGGCATGGCTGAGCCGCAAGCTGAGCGTCCCCG
CCTTTGCGTCTTCCCTGACCTCTTGCGGCCCCCGAGCGCTGCTGACATTGAGACCTGGTGTCAGCCTTAC
AGGAACAAAACATAACCCTTTCATTTGTACTGCCTCCTTCCACACGAGTGCCCCTTTGGCCAAAGAAGAT
TATTATCAGATATTAGGAGTGCCTCGAAATGCCAGCCAGAAAGAGATCAAGAAAGCCTATTATCAGCTTG
CCAAGAAGTATCAGCCTGACACAAATAAGGATGATCCCAAAGCCAAGGAGAAGTT
