[The description below was written by a language model from this plasmid's Addgene catalogue record.]
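Description:
cmv hTid Short H121Q is a mammalian expression plasmid built on the pCMV bam neo backbone (about 6.55 kb without insert). It carries a roughly 2 kb human cDNA encoding the short isoform of hTid-1, also known as DNAJA3 or Tid1-S. The plasmid is propagated in E. coli as a high-copy construct under ampicillin selection. A neomycin resistance marker allows G418 selection of transfected mammalian cells, so it can be used for stable lines as well as transient expression. No feature table is provided, so the promoter is not explicitly annotated. The backbone and plasmid names point to CMV-driven expression, and the listed sequencing primers (beta-globin intron forward, beta-globin polyA reverse) suggest the insert sits between a beta-globin intron and a beta-globin polyadenylation signal. The cDNA was inserted at the BamHI site, and both junctions were destroyed during cloning, so BamHI cannot release the insert.

hTid-1 is a human DnaJ-family co-chaperone and the homolog of the Drosophila tumor suppressor Tid56. It was identified as an interaction partner of the human papillomavirus type 16 E7 oncoprotein. The insert carries an H121Q point substitution. The record does not state its functional consequence, but in DnaJ proteins generally, a histidine-to-glutamine change in the conserved HPD motif of the J domain is a standard way to abolish stimulation of Hsp70 partners, which makes this a likely J-domain loss-of-function variant. No epitope tags or reporters are recorded. The construct is suited to expressing mutant short-form hTid-1 in mammalian cells, typically alongside the wild-type protein, to test whether a given activity depends on this residue.
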