Addgene plasmid #13710: cmv hTid Short H121Q
Depositing lab: Karl Munger. Publication: A novel human DnaJ protein, hTid-1, a homolog of the Drosophila tumor suppressor protein Tid56, can interact with the human papillomavirus type 16 E7 oncoprotein. Schilling B, De-Medina T, Syken J, Vidal M, Munger K. Virology. 1998 Jul 20. 247(1):74-85. 10.1006/viro.1998.9220 PubMed 9683573.
Backbone
  Vector backbone: pCMV bam neo
  Backbone size w/o insert (bp): 6550
  Vector type: Mammalian Expression
  Selectable markers: Neomycin (select with G418)
Growth in bacteria
  Bacterial resistance: Ampicillin, 100 μg/mL
  Growth temperature: 37°C
  Growth strain: DH5alpha
  Copy number: High Copy
Gene/Insert
  Gene/Insert name: hTid Short H121Q (alt names: hTid1; DNAJA3)
  Species: H. sapiens (human); hTid Short H121Q
  Insert size (bp): 2000
  Mutation: H121Q
  GenBank ID: AF061749
  Entrez Gene: DNAJA3 (a.k.a. HCA57, TID1, Tid1-L, Tid1-S, hTID-1)
  Cloning method: Restriction Enzyme; 5′ cloning site BamH1 (destroyed during cloning); 3′ cloning site BamH1 (destroyed during cloning)
  Sequencing primers: 5′ B glob intron-F; 3′ B glob-pA-R
Terms and licenses: Academic/Nonprofit Terms; Industry Terms: Not Available to Industry
How to cite: cmv hTid Short H121Q was a gift from Karl Munger (Addgene plasmid # 13710 ; http://n2t.net/addgene:13710 ; RRID:Addgene_13710)
